>Addgene plasmid #220105 | pGWT35S-AePHOT-Citrine | addgene full sequence | sequence record 449147 | Addgene NGS Result
ATGCCTCGACGAATCTCCGTAGCCCGCTCTGAATTATCCAAACTTTCTCTGTCCTCCAGATTCGGTACAG
AATCATCTAGATCAAGATCATCTACTTCTGGTGGAGGTGGTGCAGGCTTTGCTGGTTTCTTAATCAACTG
CATCAGTCCGGAAGGCCGACGAGTGCTTTGGCTCTTCCCAGCATTTCCCCCCACTGAACGTGGGTCTGCT
TCATCTGGAGTTCTGTTCACTGATTCACTTTTTGATCTAAATTTCGGCTGATTATAGTCCTCAGGAATCT
TCCCCATTGCAGAAGATTGAGTTGAATAGCGGGAAGGTAACTTCAGCTGTAGCTCATCTTTCAAGGGTGG
AAATGAAAACAGTGGTGGAGCACCGCCACCAGTGCTTTTTCGTGGAGGTGATGCTTGGTGTCCATTACCA
TTTGGATGTTTGAGAGCACCGACCAGTTCTTGAACAGAACTTGCCGCCCTGTCTTGCTGCCGAGCATCAT
ATTTTATCAGGGATGCTGGCATTCCATTGGGTCGGACATCGTTTGCCCTATTTCCTTCAGTATACTTGCT
AACTTCCACCTGCATTCCAATGTATTTCAGAATCTTCCCATTGTCGTCTTTAATGGGTGCTATTGTAAGG
AGATTCCAGAAAGGGGTTCCATTCTTTCTGTAATTTAGAAGTCTCCCACAAAAAGTCTTCCCATCCTTCA
GTGCAGATCGAATCCTCTCAATATCTTCTTGATCAGTTTCCGGTCCCTGGAGAAACCGACAGTTCCTCCC
GATGACCTCTTTCGGTGCATATCCTGTCATGTCGAAGAACCCCGCACTGGCATAGAGGATTGGGTAGTCA
GGACGGGTAGCATCAGACACTACAAAGGTTTGCTGGAACGAAGCAAGGGCATCCTTGAGATCCCGAGAAA
TGCGAGGGACAGTTTGCGAATCACTCCCTCCATCAGATGCTTCCGAAGTCCTCCCTGACAATCCCGATAT
CCGATCGTCTCGGGAGCCTGAGGCACGCCCAGTCAAATCTGCTGCTACTACTGCTTTCAATGCTGCTGGC
CATTGCAATCCTCTCTCTGAACTTGCCTCATCGGAAGGATCGGGTATTACTGATTGCACGAGTGCTCCTG
CTCCGTTCCCCAATTCAGAATCCTTCCCGACACGTTTGCCTTTCAAGATCACCGGTTCTGGTGATGGCGA
GACCCCAATTGCTGAACCGGAGAGGTTATCGGCCTCAAGTTCATCTAGAAGGAAATCATTACTGGGTTCC
CTGATAAAACCCTTGGTCGGAGGTGGCACTCTTTCATCCACAGTAGACAACCACTTGTCGACTTGATCCC
GCGCCTTCCCTGGCTCTATTCTCCCAGGCCGCTCAGTGGGAAGCGCTGGCTTCTCCCTCTCCTTCAGGAG
AGTTTGAGCCAAATTTCCTGATCGTCCTTCTATTTCATCCGTGAAGCCCCCTTGCCGAGATCCTGCTGGA
ACAAGAACATCTGGGGATTGTTTGGTGTACAGAAGTGAGGGGGCACCGCCGAAAACCTCGAGAGAGCCGC
GAGCAGTTCGAGACGCATCTACTTTGGATGAAGTATCAGCTGGCTTACGAGCGTTGAAAGGCTTCGGAGG
AACGGATGGCTCCGCGGACGGCATCATGAAGCCTGCTTTTTTGTACAAACTTGTGGAGCCTCCTGAGCCT
CCAAGCTTGGTACCGAGCTCGAATTCTGTAATTGTAAATAGTAATTGTAATGTTGTTTGTTGTTTGTTGT
TGTTGGTAATTGTTGAAGGATCTCAAGAAGCCTGTCCTCTCCAAATGAAATGAACTTCCTTATATAGAGG
AAGGGTCTTGCGAAGGATAGTGGGATTGTGCGTCATCCCTTACGTCAGTGGAGATATCACATCAATCCAC
TTGCTTTGAAGACGTGGTTGGAACGTCTTCTTTTTCCACGATGTTCCTCGTGGGTGGGGGTCCATCTTTG
GGACCACTGTCGGTAGAGGCATCTTGAACGATAGCCTTTCCTTTATCGCAATGATGGCATTTGTAGGAGC
CACCTTCCTTTTCTACTGTCCTTTCGATAAGTGACAGATAGCTGGGCAATGGAATCCGAGGAGGTTTCCC
GATATTACCCTTTGTTGAAAAGTCTCAATAGCCCTCGGTCTTCTGAGCCCGGGAGATCTGGCCTCGAGAT
CCCGGGTACCGAGCTCGAATTCTGCGGCCGCGCCCTATAGTGAGTCGTATTACACTAGCTCACTGGCCGT
CGTTTTACAACGTCGTGACTGGGAAAACCCTGGCGTTACCCAACTTAATCGCCTTGCAGCACATCCCCCT
TTCGCCAGCTGGCGTAATAGCGAAGAGGCCCGCACCGATCGCCCTTCCCAACAGTTGCGCAGCCTGAATG
GCGAATGGCGCCTGTAGTAATATTTTCTCCTTACGCATCTGTGCGGTATTTCACACCGCATATGGTGCAC
TCTCAGTACAATCTGCTCTGATGCCGCATAGTTAAGCCAGCCCCGACACCCGCCAACACCCGCTGACGCG
CCCTGACGGGCTTGTCTGCTCCCGGCATCCGCTTACAGACAAGCTGTGACCGTCTCCGGGAGCTGCATGT
GTCAGAGGTTTTCACCGTCATCACCGAAACGCGCGAGACGAAAGGGCCTCGTGATACGCCTATTTTTATA
GGTTAATGTCATGATAATAATGGTTTCTTAGACGTCAGGTGGCACTTTTCGGGGAAATGTGCGCGGAACC
CCTATTTGTTTATTTTTCTAAATACATTCAAATATGTATCCGCTCATGAGACAATAACCCTGATAAATGC
TTATGTCTGCTTACATAAACAGTAATACAAGGGGTGTTATGAGCCATATTCAACGGGAAACGTCTTGCTC
AAGGCCGCGATTAAATTCCAACATGGATGCTGATTTATATGGGTATAAATGGGCTCGCGATAATGTCGGG
CAATCAGGTGCGACAATCTATCGATTGTATGGGAAGCCCGATGCGCCAGAGTTGTTTCTGAAACATGGCA
AAGGTAGCGTTGCCAATGATGTTACAGATGAGATGGTCAGACTAAACTGGCTGACGGAATTTATGCCTCT
TCCGACCATCAAGCATTTTATCCGTACTCCTGATGATGCATGGTTACTCACCTCTGCGATCCCAGGGAAA
ACAGCATTCCAGGTATTAGAAGAATATCCTGATTCAGGTGAAAATATTGTTGATGCGCTGGCAGTGTTCC
TGCGCCGGTTGCATTCGATTCCTGTTTGTAATTGTCCTTTTAACAGCGATCGCGTATTTCGTCTCGCTCA
GGCGCAATCACGAATGAATAACGGTTTGGTTGATGCGAGTGATTTTGATGACGAGCGTAATGGCTGGCCT
GTTGAACAAGTCTGGAAAGAAATGCATAAGCTATTGCCATTCTCACCGGATTCAGTCGTCACTCATGGTG
ATTTCTCACTTGATAACCTTATTTTTGACGAGGGGAAATTAATAGGTTGTATTGATGTTGGACGAGTCGG
AATCGCAGACCGATACCAGGATCTTGCCATCCTATGGAACTGCCTCGGTGAGTTTTCTCCTTCATTACAG
AAACGGCTTTTTCAAAAATATGGTATTGATAATCCTGATATGAATAAATTGCAGTTTCATTTGATGCTCG
ATGAGTTTTTCTAATTAAAACATATATACTTTAGATTGATTTAAAACTTCATTTTTAATTTAAAAGGATC
TAGGTGAAGATCCTTTTTGATAATCTCATGACCAAAATCCCTTAACGTGAGTTTTCGTTCCACTGAGCGT
CAGACCCCGTAGAAAAGATCAAAGGATCTTCTTGAGATCCTTTTTTTCTGCGCGTAATCTGCTGCTTGCA
AACAAAAAAACCACCGCTACCAGCGGTGGTTTGTTTGCCGGATCAAGAGCTACCAACTCTTTTTCCGAAG
GTAACTGGCTTCAGCAGAGCGCAGATACCAAATACTGTTCTTCTAGTGTAGCCGTAGTTAGGCCACCACT
TCAAGAACTCTGTAGCACCGCCTACATACCTCGCTCTGCTAATCCTGTTACCAGTGGCTGCTGCCAGTGG
CGATAAGTCGTGTCTTACCGGGTTGGACTCAAGACGATAGTTACCGGATAAGGCGCAGCGGTCGGGCTGA
ACGGGGGGTTCGTGCACACAGCCCAGCTTGGAGCGAACGACCTACACCGAACTGAGATACCTACAGCGTG
AGCTATGAGAAAGCGCCACGCTTCCCGAAGGGAGAAAGGCGGACAGGTATCCGGTAAGCGGCAGGGTCGG
AACAGGAGAGCGCACGAGGGAGCTTCCAGGGGGAAACGCCTGGTATCTTTATAGTCCTGTCGGGTTTCGC
CACCTCTGACTTGAGCGTCGATTTTTGTGATGCTCGTCAGGGGGGCGGAGCCTATGGAAAAACGCCAGCA
ACGCGGCCTTTTTACGGTTCCTGGCCTTTTGCTGGCCTTTTGCTCACATGTTCTTTCCTGCGTTATCCCC
TGATTCTGTGGATAACCGTATTACCGCCTTTGAGTGAGCTGATACCGCTCGCCGCAGCCGAACGACCGAG
CGCAGCGAGTCAGTGAGCGAGGAAGCGGAAGAGCGCCCAATACGCAAACCGCCTCTCCCCGCGCGTTGGC
CGATTCATTAATGCAGCTGGCACGACAGGTTTCCCGACTGGAAAGCGGGCAGTGAGCGCAACGCAATTAA
TGTGAGTTAGCTCACTCATTAGGCACCCCAGGCTTTACACTTTATGCTTCCGGCTCGTATGTTGTGTGGA
ATTGTGAGCGGATAACAATTTCACACAGGAAACAGCTATGACCATGATTACGCCATGCTATTTAGGTGAC
ACTATAGAATACGCGGCCGCAAGCTTGCATGCCTGCAGGTCGACTCTAGAGCGGATCCACAATTGCGGCC
GCATCTAGTAACATAGATGACACCGCGCGCGATAATTTATCCTAGTTTGCGCGCTATATTTTGTTTTCTA
TCGCGTATTAAATGTATAATTGCGGGACTCTAATCATAAAAACCCATCTCATAAATAACGTCATGCATTA
CATGTTAATTATTACATGCTTAACGTAATTCAACAGAAATTATATGATAATCATCGCAAGACCGGCAACA
GGATTCAATCTTAAGAAACTTTATTGCCAAATGTTTGAACGATTCTAGATACTAGTGCTAGCCCATGGGG
AGCCTCCTGAGCCTCCAACCACTTTGTACAAGAAAGCTGGGTCTCACTTGTACAGCTCGTCCATGCCGAG
AGTGATCCCGGCGGCGGTCACGAACTCCAGCAGGACCATGTGATCGCGCTTCTCGTTGGGGTCTTTGCTC
AGGGCGGACTGGTAGCTCAGGTAGTGGTTGTCGGGCAGCAGCACGGGGCCGTCGCCGATGGGGGTGTTCT
GCTGGTAGTGGTCGGCGAGCTGCACGCTGCCGTCCTCGATGTTGTGGCGGATCTTGAAGTTCACCTTGAT
GCCGTTCTTCTGCTTGTCGGCCATGATATAGACGTTGTGGCTGTTGTAGTTGTACTCCAGCTTGTGCCCC
AGGATGTTGCCGTCCTCCTTGAAGTCGATGCCCTTCAGCTCGATGCGGTTCACCAGGGTGTCGCCCTCGA
ACTTCACCTCGGCGCGGGTCTTGTAGTTGCCGTCGTCCTTGAAGAAGATGGTGCGCTCCTGGACGTAGCC
TTCGGGCATGGCGGACTTGAAGAAGTCGTGCTGCTTCATGTGGTCGGGGTAGCGGGCGAAGCACATCAGG
CCGTAGCCGAAGGTGGTCACGAGGGTGGGCCAGGGCACGGGCAGCTTGCCGGTGGTGCAGATGAACTTCA
GGGTCAGCTTGCCGTAGGTGGCATCGCCCTCGCCCTCGCCGGACACGCTGAACTTGTGGCCGTTTACGTC
GCCGTCCAGCTCGACCAGGATGGGCACCACCCCGGTGAACAGCTCCTCGCCCTTGCTCACCATGGAGCCT
CCTGAGCCTCCAAAAGCACCATCAAAGGAGGCTGCAGTTGGATCCCCATCATCCCAGTCCAAATCTTTAG
TCTCTGGTTCCTTCCCAATATGGAATACTGGAGTTTCTAGCTTTGGAGGAATCATGCAACGAATAAGAGG
CCAATTGATGTCACTGAAAAAGGGGTGAGACTTCAAATCATTGGCTCCCTTATCTGAACCCAATCGCTTC
TTGGGATCTCTATGCAAGAGACCACGTATTACTTGCTTTGCACCAATGCTCACAGGTATTGATGATGGAA
AACCAAGATCTTTATGCAACACATTGGCGAATGTTCTTTGCCTGTTACGGCCTCGGAATGGTGTTCGTCC
AAATAACATCTCATACAAGAGAATCCCTAGGGCCCACCAGTCCACAGAGCTGTTGTGCCCGAGTCCAAGA
ATAATTTCAGGAGCAATGTATTCCTCAGTCCCGACAAATGAATTTGACCGTGCAGGGGGTTCTGTCAGAA
GGATCGGGCGTAATGATTCCTTGTTTACGCTTCTCTTACGTCGTCCAGAAGGCACAGCTGGTTTATAAAG
CTGGGGTCGTGAGGCAGTCAAAAAGGATAGATCAAAGTCGGTGAGCTGTACATGTCCATCTCGCTGTATT
AAGACGTTCTCAGGTTTCAAGTCCCTGTACACTACCCCTACACAGTGGAGATACTCAAGAGCCAATATAA
TTTCTGCTGCATAAAACCTTGCCGAGTCCTCTTGAAATCTCTTCTGAGGTTGTCTTTCCAACAAGAGAAA
AAGCTCACCACCAGGGCAAAAGTCTGTGATAAGACACACATGTGTTCGTGTCTGGAAAGAACCATAAAGA
GTGGGCAAGAAAGGGTGATCCATTTTCTCAAGAATCTCTCTTTCTGCACGAGCACGATGAACCTTATTAC
GGTTAACCATCACAGCCTTCTCCATCGCCTTCATGGCGTAAAACTCAGACGTGTTTCTTAGCTCGACCAA
ATGAACACTTCCTGTATCCCCACAACCAAGAGGTTTAATCGGTCGAAAGTGATTGAGTCCCAGTTTCTCG
CCAGTACTCAGAACCTTGCGTACGGCATGCCATGTAGCGCTGTTCCATTTGTGAGGCTTGGGAAGAACAA
GACGTGAATGGTTTGCCCACAAGTCCTCCAGACTCGTGTTTGCATCTGGGAGCTCTCTCAAAGCTCCATC
AACATTTTTTGCCGTAGATTGCACAATTTTTTTCCCTTCTTCTTCTGTTCTCTCTGACATTCGTCGTCTG
ATTGGTTCAATGTGCTCACTGCCATCAAGTTGAACTCCGATGAAGTACTGCAACTCTCCCTTGTTGTCCT
TCATAGCCTCAAGATGAAAAAGGTTCCAGAATGGCTTCCCTGTTTTGGTGTAATTTAAAAGTTGCACCGT
GATGTTTTGTTGAGATCTAATTGCATCACTAATCTTCCGAACCACACCCATATCTGTGTCAGGACCTTGC
AGAAACCTACAATTCCGTCCAATGATTTCCTCACGCGTGTACTCCGTCAACTCTAGAAAATGATCTGATG
CAAAGATAATGGGATTGTCAGGCAGACGTGGATCTGTAATAACAAAATTCTTCTCAATTCGCTCTAGAGT
AGTTGCTAAGTCC
Features (pLannotate 1.2.2; 23 found; start..end, strand, type, name):
   1640..1664    -  protein_bind   attB1: mutant version of attB; recombination site for the Gateway® BP reaction BP Clonase™
   1689..1706    -  misc_feature   MCS (fragment): pUC18/19 multiple cloning site
   1708..1763    -  misc_feature   TMV Ω: translational enhancer from the tobacco mosaic virus 5'-leader sequence (Gallie et al., 1988)
   1783..2127    -  promoter       CaMV 35S promoter: strong constitutive promoter from cauliflower mosaic virus
   1785..1831    -  promoter       minimal CaMV 35S promoter: minimal 35S promoter from cauliflower mosaic virus
   2171..2192    -  misc_feature   MCS (fragment): pUC18/19 multiple cloning site
   2204..2222    -  promoter       T7 promoter: promoter for bacteriophage T7 RNA polymerase
   2230..2385    +  CDS            lacZα (fragment): LacZα fragment of β-galactosidase; lacZ fragment
   2401..2490    -  misc_feature   bom (fragment): basis of mobility region from pBR322
   2592..2627    -  CDS            rop (fragment): Rop protein, which maintains plasmids at low copy number; rop
   2722..2802    +  promoter       AmpR promoter (fragment): bla
   2839..3654    +  CDS            KanR: aminoglycoside phosphotransferase; aph(3')-Ia; confers resistance to kanamycin in bacteria or G418 (Geneticin®) in eukaryotes
   3812..4400    +  rep_origin     ori: high-copy-number ColE1/pMB1/pBR322/pUC origin of replication
   4583..4675    +  CDS            lacI (fragment): lac repressor; lacI; The lac repressor binds to the lac operator to inhibit transcription in E. coli. This inhibition can be relieved by adding lactose or isopropyl-β-D-thiogalactopyranoside (IPTG).
   4688..4709    +  protein_bind   CAP binding site: CAP binding activates transcription in the presence of cAMP. E. coli catabolite activator protein
   4724..4754    +  promoter       lac promoter: promoter for the E. coli lac operon
   4762..4778    +  protein_bind   lac operator: The lac repressor binds to the lac operator to inhibit transcription in E. coli. This inhibition can be relieved by adding lactose or isopropyl-β-D-thiogalactopyranoside (IPTG). lac repressor encoded by lacI
   4820..4838    +  promoter       SP6 promoter: promoter for bacteriophage SP6 RNA polymerase
   4851..4881    -  misc_feature   MCS (fragment): pUC18/19 multiple cloning site
   4903..5153    -  terminator     NOS terminator: nopaline synthase terminator and poly(A) signal
   5198..5222    +  protein_bind   attB2: mutant version of attB; recombination site for the Gateway® BP reaction BP Clonase™
   5227..5943    -  CDS            Citrine: Citrine is a basic (constitutively fluorescent) yellow fluorescent protein published in 2001, derived from Aequorea victoria. It has moderate acid sensitivity.
   6016..1130    -  CDS            PHOT2 (across the origin): PHOT2_ORYSJ - Experimental evidence at protein level: Swiss-Prot protein existence level 1. Protein kinase that acts as a blue light photoreceptor in a signal-transduction pathway for phototropic responses. Regulates a wide range of physiological activities in plants that maximize the efficiency of photosynthesis, such as chloroplast relocations, stomata opening, and leaf expansion (By similarity). From Oryza sativa subsp. japonica (Rice).
