[The description below was written by a language model from this plasmid's Addgene catalogue record and pLannotate feature annotations shown in this document.]
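Description:
pGWT35S-AePHOT-Citrine is a plant expression plasmid built on the pGWT35S backbone for transient expression of a phototropin–Citrine fusion in plant cells. It is propagated in E. coli using a high-copy ColE1/pUC-type origin and selected with kanamycin through an aph(3')-Ia (KanR) gene. The rest of the backbone consists of cloning-vector remnants: lacZα, lacI, rop and bom fragments, a lac promoter/operator with CAP site, pUC multiple cloning site fragments, and T7 and SP6 promoters flanking the plant cassette. No T-DNA borders, plant selectable marker or Agrobacterium replication functions are annotated. This fits a direct-delivery transient expression vector rather than a binary vector, although the record does not state the delivery method.

The expression cassette lies on the reverse strand. A CaMV 35S promoter provides strong constitutive transcription and is followed by the tobacco mosaic virus Ω leader, which enhances translation. Next comes an attB1 site, then the phototropin coding region, Citrine, attB2, and the nopaline synthase (NOS) terminator and polyadenylation signal. The attB sites indicate that the insert was introduced by Gateway recombination, and their positions show that the whole fusion, with Citrine at the C-terminus, lies between them. The annotation tool labelled the phototropin sequence by similarity to rice PHOT2. According to the catalogue entry and the associated publication title, however, the insert is AePHOT, the phototropin of the liverwort Apopellia endiviifolia. Phototropins are blue-light receptor kinases that control responses such as chloroplast relocation. The yellow fluorescent Citrine tag allows the protein's subcellular localisation and behaviour to be imaged in living plant cells, in work that compares AePHOT functionally with the Marchantia polymorpha phototropin.
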