Addgene plasmid #220105: pGWT35S-AePHOT-Citrine
Purpose: Transient expression of AePHOT-Citrine in plant cells
Depositing lab: Yutaka Kodama. Depositing organization: Utsunomiya University. Publication: Functional comparison of phototropin from the liverworts Apopellia endiviifolia and Marchantia polymorpha. Yong LK, Keino I, Kanna Y, Noguchi M, Fujisawa M, Kodama Y. Photochem Photobiol. 2023 Oct 26. doi: 10.1111/php.13869. PubMed 37882095.
Backbone
  Vector backbone: pGWT35S
  Vector type: Plant Expression
Growth in bacteria
  Bacterial resistance: Kanamycin, 50 μg/mL
  Growth temperature: 37°C
  Growth strain: DH5alpha
  Copy number: Unknown
Gene/Insert
  Gene/Insert name: AePHOT-Citrine
Terms and licenses: Academic/Nonprofit Terms; Industry Terms: Not Available to Industry
How to cite: pGWT35S-AePHOT-Citrine was a gift from Yutaka Kodama (Addgene plasmid # 220105 ; http://n2t.net/addgene:220105 ; RRID:Addgene_220105)
